>Addgene plasmid #215973 | AA011 | addgene full sequence | sequence record 431523 | Addgene NGS Result
TCGCGCGTTTCGGTGATGACGGTGAAAACCTCTGACACATGCAGCTCCCGGAGACGGTCACAGCTTGTCT
GTAAGCGGATGCCGGGAGCAGACAAGCCCGTCAGGGCGCGTCAGCGGGTGTTGGCGGGTGTCGGGGCTGG
CTTAACTATGCGGCATCAGAGCAGATTGTACTGAGAGTGCACCATATGCGGTGTGAAATACCGCACAGAT
GCGTAAGGAGAAAATACCGCATCAGGCGCCATTCGCCATTCAGGCTGCGCAACTGTTGGGAAGGGCGATC
GGTGCGGGCCTCTTCGCTATTACGCCAGCTGGCGAAAGGGGGATGTGCTGCAAGGCGATTAAGTTGGGTA
ACGCCAGGGTTTTCCCAGTCACGACGTTGTAAAACGACGGCCAGAGAATTCGAGCTCGGTACCTCGCGAA
TACATCTAGATGAAGACGTAGGAGCCACCATGGCCAAACGGACAGCCGACGGAAGCGAGTTCGAGTCACC
AAAGAAGAAGCGGAAAGTCTCCTCAGAGACTGGGCCTGTCGCCGTCGATCCAACCCTGCGCCGCCGGATT
GAACCTCACGAGTTTGAAGTGTTCTTTGACCCCCGGGAGCTGAGAAAGGAGACATGCCTGCTGTACGAGA
TCAACTGGGGAGGCAGGCACTCCATCTGGAGGCACACCTCTCAGAACACAAATAAGCACGTGGAGGTGAA
CTTCATCGAGAAGTTTACCACAGAGCGGTACTTCTGCCCCAATACCAGATGTAGCATCACATGGTTTCTG
AGCTGGTCCCCTTGCGGAGAGTGTAGCAGGGCCATCACCGAGTTCCTGTCCAGATATCCACACGTGACAC
TGTTTATCTACATCGCCAGGCTGTATCACCACGCAGACCCAAGGAATAGGCAGGGCCTGCGCGATCTGAT
CAGCTCCGGCGTGACCATCCAGATCATGACAGAGCAGGAGTCCGGCTACTGCTGGCGGAACTTCGTGAAT
TATTCTCCTAGCAACGAGGCCCACTGGCCTAGGTACCCACACCTGTGGGTGCGCCTGTACGTGCTGGAGC
TGTATTGCATCATCCTGGGCCTGCCCCCTTGTCTGAATATCCTGCGGAGAAAGCAGCCCCAGCTGACCTT
CTTTACAATCGCCCTGCAGTCTTGTCACTATCAGAGGCTGCCACCCCACATCCTGTGGGCCACAGGCCTG
AAGTCTGGAGGATCTAGCGGAGGATCCTCTGGCAGCGAGACACCAGGAACAAGCGAGTCAGCAACACCAG
AGAGCAGTGGCGGCAGCAGCGGCGGCAGCAGTCTTCATCGGATCCCGGGCCCGTCGACTGCAGAGGCCTG
CATGCAAGCTTGGTGTAATCATGGTCATAGCTGTTTCCTGTGTGAAATTGTTATCCGCTCACAATTCCAC
ACAACATACGAGCCGGAAGCATAAAGTGTAAAGCCTGGGGTGCCTAATGAGTGAGCTAACTCACATTAAT
TGCGTTGCGCTCACTGCCCGCTTTCCAGTCGGGAAACCTGTCGTGCCAGCTGCATTAATGAATCGGCCAA
CGCGCGGGGAGAGGCGGTTTGCGTATTGGGCGCTCTTCCGCTTCCTCGCTCACTGACTCGCTGCGCTCGG
TCGTTCGGCTGCGGCGAGCGGTATCAGCTCACTCAAAGGCGGTAATACGGTTATCCACAGAATCAGGGGA
TAACGCAGGAAAGAACATGTGAGCAAAAGGCCAGCAAAAGGCCAGGAACCGTAAAAAGGCCGCGTTGCTG
GCGTTTTTCCATAGGCTCCGCCCCCCTGACGAGCATCACAAAAATCGACGCTCAAGTCAGAGGTGGCGAA
ACCCGACAGGACTATAAAGATACCAGGCGTTTCCCCCTGGAAGCTCCCTCGTGCGCTCTCCTGTTCCGAC
CCTGCCGCTTACCGGATACCTGTCCGCCTTTCTCCCTTCGGGAAGCGTGGCGCTTTCTCATAGCTCACGC
TGTAGGTATCTCAGTTCGGTGTAGGTCGTTCGCTCCAAGCTGGGCTGTGTGCACGAACCCCCCGTTCAGC
CCGACCGCTGCGCCTTATCCGGTAACTATCGTCTTGAGTCCAACCCGGTAAGACACGACTTATCGCCACT
GGCAGCAGCCACTGGTAACAGGATTAGCAGAGCGAGGTATGTAGGCGGTGCTACAGAGTTCTTGAAGTGG
TGGCCTAACTACGGCTACACTAGAAGAACAGTATTTGGTATCTGCGCTCTGCTGAAGCCAGTTACCTTCG
GAAAAAGAGTTGGTAGCTCTTGATCCGGCAAACAAACCACCGCTGGTAGCGGTGGTTTTTTTGTTTGCAA
GCAGCAGATTACGCGCAGAAAAAAAGGATCTCAAGAAGATCCTTTGATCTTTTCTACGGGGTCTGACGCT
CAGTGGAACGAAAACTCACGTTAAGGGATTTTGGTCATGAGATTATCAAAAAGGATCTTCACCTAGATCC
TTTTAAATTAAAAATGAAGTTTTAAATCAAGCCCAATCTGAATAATGTTACAACCAATTAACCAATTCTG
ATTAGAAAAACTCATCGAGCATCAAATGAAACTGCAATTTATTCATATCAGGATTATCAATACCATATTT
TTGAAAAAGCCGTTTCTGTAATGAAGGAGAAAACTCACCGAGGCAGTTCCATAGGATGGCAAGATCCTGG
TATCGGTCTGCGATTCCGACTCGTCCAACATCAATACAACCTATTAATTTCCCCTCGTCAAAAATAAGGT
TATCAAGTGAGAAATCACCATGAGTGACGACTGAATCCGGTGAGAATGGCAAAAGTTTATGCATTTCTTT
CCAGACTTGTTCAACAGGCCAGCCATTACGCTCGTCATCAAAATCACTCGCATCAACCAAACCGTTATTC
ATTCGTGATTGCGCCTGAGCGAGACGAAATACGCGATCGCTGTTAAAAGGACAATTACAAACAGGAATCG
AATGCAACCGGCGCAGGAACACTGCCAGCGCATCAACAATATTTTCACCTGAATCAGGATATTCTTCTAA
TACCTGGAATGCTGTTTTTCCGGGGATCGCAGTGGTGAGTAACCATGCATCATCAGGAGTACGGATAAAA
TGCTTGATGGTCGGAAGAGGCATAAATTCCGTCAGCCAGTTTAGTCTGACCATCTCATCTGTAACATCAT
TGGCAACGCTACCTTTGCCATGTTTCAGAAACAACTCTGGCGCATCGGGCTTCCCATACAAGCGATAGAT
TGTCGCACCTGATTGCCCGACATTATCGCGAGCCCATTTATACCCATATAAATCAGCATCCATGTTGGAA
TTTAATCGCGGCCTCGACGTTTCCCGTTGAATATGGCTCATAACACCCCTTGTATTACTGTTTATGTAAG
CAGACAGTTTTATTGTTCATGATGATATATTTTTATCTTGTGCAATGTAACATCAGAGATTTTGAGACAC
GGGCCAGAGCTGCA
Features (pLannotate 1.2.2; 10 found; start..end, strand, type, name):
    137..236     +  misc_feature   bom (fragment): basis of mobility region from pBR322
    242..399     -  CDS            lacZα (fragment): LacZα fragment of β-galactosidase; lacZ fragment
    510..1193    +  CDS            Apobec1: ABEC1_RAT - Experimental evidence at protein level: Swiss-Prot protein existence level 1. Catalytic component of the apolipoprotein B mRNA editing enzyme complex which is responsible for the postranscriptional editing of a CAA codon for Gln to a UAA codon for stop in the APOB mRNA. May also play a role in the epigenetic regulation of gene expression by participating in DNA demethylation. From Rattus norvegicus (Rat).
   1378..1394    -  protein_bind   lac operator: The lac repressor binds to the lac operator to inhibit transcription in E. coli. This inhibition can be relieved by adding lactose or isopropyl-β-D-thiogalactopyranoside (IPTG). lac repressor encoded by lacI
   1402..1432    -  promoter       lac promoter: promoter for the E. coli lac operon
   1447..1468    -  protein_bind   CAP binding site: CAP binding activates transcription in the presence of cAMP. E. coli catabolite activator protein
   1481..1573    -  CDS            lacI (fragment): lac repressor; lacI; The lac repressor binds to the lac operator to inhibit transcription in E. coli. This inhibition can be relieved by adding lactose or isopropyl-β-D-thiogalactopyranoside (IPTG).
   1756..2344    -  rep_origin     ori: high-copy-number ColE1/pMB1/pBR322/pUC origin of replication
   2522..3331    -  CDS            KanR: aminoglycoside phosphotransferase; aph(3')-Ia; confers resistance to kanamycin in bacteria or G418 (Geneticin®) in eukaryotes
   3438..35      +  CDS            rop (fragment) (across the origin): Rop protein, which maintains plasmids at low copy number; rop
