[The description below was written by a language model from this plasmid's Addgene catalogue record and pLannotate feature annotations shown in this document.]
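Description:
AA011 is a Fragmid fragment plasmid, a small (about 3.4 kb) bacterial storage vector built on pUC57-Kan. It holds one interchangeable module of a modular vector assembly system for building CRISPR constructs. It is not an expression vector in its own right. The plasmid is propagated in E. coli from a high-copy ColE1/pUC-type origin and selected with kanamycin through the aph(3')-Ia resistance gene. The remaining annotated backbone features are residues of the pUC cloning region and its pBR322 ancestry: a lacZα fragment, the lac promoter, operator and CAP binding site, and partial lacI, bom and rop sequences. None of these is described as contributing to the function of the payload.

The insert is catalogued as an N-terminal module for C>T base editing. It consists of a start codon, a bipartite nuclear localisation signal (BPNLS), the rat cytidine deaminase APOBEC1 (rAPOBEC1) and a peptide linker. The feature table confirms the APOBEC1 coding sequence of roughly 680 bp in the cloning region but does not separately annotate the short NLS and linker elements. In a cytosine base editor, APOBEC1 deaminates cytosine to uracil on the single-stranded DNA exposed by a Cas protein, which ultimately yields a C-to-T change. The linker tethers the deaminase to the Cas domain, and the NLS directs the fusion to the nucleus. The fragment carries no annotated eukaryotic promoter, Cas protein or terminator, so these would presumably come from other modules when the fragment is assembled into a destination vector. The record does not state the assembly sites or the cloning method used.
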