Addgene plasmid #215973: AA011
Purpose: Fragmid fragment: (N' terminus) for C>T base editing
Depositing lab: John Doench. Depositing organization: Broad Institute. Publication: Modular vector assembly enables rapid assessment of emerging CRISPR technologies. McGee AV, Liu YV, Griffith AL, Szegletes ZM, Wen B, Kraus C, Miller NW, Steger RJ, Escude Velasco B, Bosch JA, Zirin JD, Viswanatha R, Sontheimer EJ, Goodale A, Greene MA, Green TM, Doench JG. Cell Genom. 2024 Mar 13;4(3):100519. doi: 10.1016/j.xgen.2024.100519. PubMed 38484704.
Backbone
  Vector backbone: pUC57-Kan
  Vector type: Fragment
Growth in bacteria
  Bacterial resistance: Kanamycin, 50 μg/mL
  Growth temperature: 37°C
  Growth strain: DH5alpha
  Copy number: Unknown
Gene/Insert
  Gene/Insert name: Start; BPNLS_v1.1; rAPOBEC1_v1.1; Linker_v1.1
  Species: Other
  Cloning method: Unknown
Resource information
  A portion of this plasmid was derived from a plasmid made by: Genscript ID: U5664GC010-18
Terms and licenses: Academic/Nonprofit Terms; Industry Terms: Not Available to Industry
Depositor comments: Please visit https://www.biorxiv.org/content/10.1101/2023.10.25.564061v1 for bioRxiv preprint.
How to cite: AA011 was a gift from John Doench (Addgene plasmid # 215973 ; http://n2t.net/addgene:215973 ; RRID:Addgene_215973)
